Addgene plasmid #72466: pJK636
Purpose: Produces Treponema denticola ATCC 35405 PurE with a TEV protease-cleavable N-terminal His6 tag (H6tTdPurE2)
Depositing lab: T. J. Kappock. Depositing organization: Purdue University.
Backbone
  Vector backbone: pET28a
  Backbone size w/o insert (bp): 5369
  Total vector size (bp): 5852
  Vector type: Bacterial Expression
Growth in bacteria
  Bacterial resistance: Kanamycin, 50 μg/mL
  Growth temperature: 37°C
  Growth strain: DH5alpha
  Copy number: High Copy
Gene/Insert
  Gene/Insert name: phosphoribosylaminoimidazole carboxylase (alt names: purE; TDE0687; aminoimidazole ribonucleotide carboxylase)
  Species: Treponema denticola
  GenBank ID: NP_971299.1
  Promoter: T7
  Tag / fusion protein: His6 (N terminal on backbone); TEV cleavage site (N terminal on insert)
  Cloning method: Restriction Enzyme; 5′ cloning site NdeI (not destroyed); 3′ cloning site XhoI (not destroyed)
  Sequencing primers: 5′ T7 promoter; 3′ T7 terminator
Terms and licenses: Academic/Nonprofit Terms; Industry Terms: Not Available to Industry
Depositor comments: We have not been able to find conditions for a successful freeze-thaw of the expressed protein product.
How to cite: pJK636 was a gift from T. J. Kappock (Addgene plasmid # 72466 ; http://n2t.net/addgene:72466 ; RRID:Addgene_72466)
