[The description below was written by a language model from this plasmid's Addgene catalogue record and pLannotate feature annotations shown in this document.]
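Description:
pJK636 is a bacterial expression plasmid built on the pET28a backbone for producing the PurE enzyme of Treponema denticola ATCC 35405 in E. coli. It is a 5,852 bp construct propagated through a ColE1/pMB1-type origin and selected with kanamycin via the aph(3')-Ia aminoglycoside phosphotransferase gene. The catalogue lists it as high copy, although the feature table also annotates the rop gene and the bom region from pBR322, elements that normally moderate copy number. An f1 phage origin is present, along with short remnants of tetracycline resistance sequence that are non-functional carry-overs from the backbone's ancestry.

The purE coding sequence (TDE0687, phosphoribosylaminoimidazole carboxylase) was inserted between the NdeI and XhoI sites, both of which are retained. Expression is driven by the T7 promoter with an adjacent lac operator and the strong T7 gene 10 ribosome binding site, and transcription ends at the T7 terminator. The plasmid-borne lacI gene supplies repressor, so expression is held off until induction with IPTG in a host that provides T7 RNA polymerase. The protein is made with an N-terminal His6 tag contributed by the backbone, followed by a TEV protease cleavage site introduced with the insert, allowing metal-affinity purification and later tag removal. The short His-tag and T7 gene 10-derived fragments annotated downstream of purE lie in backbone sequence; whether they are translated is not stated, and the stated design has only the N-terminal tag.

According to the annotation, this enzyme reversibly converts aminoimidazole ribonucleotide and CO2 to CAIR and does not accept N5-CAIR as a substrate. The depositor notes that no conditions have been found for successfully freezing and thawing the purified protein.
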