Features (pLannotate 1.2.2; 19 found; start..end, strand, type, name):
     12..467     +  rep_origin     f1 ori (sequence partly withheld): f1 bacteriophage origin of replication; arrow indicates direction of (+) strand synthesis
    494..551     +  promoter       AmpR promoter (fragment): bla
    560..1375    -  CDS            KanR: aminoglycoside phosphotransferase; aph(3')-Ia; confers resistance to kanamycin in bacteria or G418 (Geneticin®) in eukaryotes
   1497..2085    +  rep_origin     ori: high-copy-number ColE1/pMB1/pBR322/pUC origin of replication
   2271..2413    -  misc_feature   bom: basis of mobility region from pBR322
   2515..2706    -  CDS            rop: Rop protein, which maintains plasmids at low copy number; rop
   2723..3103    +  CDS            YPB1_ECOLX: Protein predicted: Swiss-Prot protein existence level 4. From Escherichia coli.
   3175..3466    -  CDS            TcR (fragment): tetracycline efflux protein; tet; confers resistance to tetracycline
   3481..3502    -  protein_bind   CAP binding site: CAP binding activates transcription in the presence of cAMP. E. coli catabolite activator protein
   3515..4597    -  CDS            lacI: lac repressor; lacI; The lac repressor binds to the lac operator to inhibit transcription in E. coli. This inhibition can be relieved by adding lactose or isopropyl-β-D-thiogalactopyranoside (IPTG).
   4598..4675    -  promoter       lacI promoter: lacI
   4683..4962    -  CDS            TcR (fragment): tetracycline efflux protein; tet; confers resistance to tetracycline
   4984..5002    +  promoter       T7 promoter: promoter for bacteriophage T7 RNA polymerase
   5003..5027    +  protein_bind   lac operator: The lac repressor binds to the lac operator to inhibit transcription in E. coli. This inhibition can be relieved by adding lactose or isopropyl-β-D-thiogalactopyranoside (IPTG). lac repressor encoded by lacI
   5042..5064    +  RBS            RBS: efficient ribosome binding site from bacteriophage T7 gene 10 (Olins and Rangwala, 1989)
   5143..5619    +  CDS            purE: PURE_TREDE - Experimental evidence at protein level: Swiss-Prot protein existence level 1. Catalyzes the reversible conversion of 5-aminoimidazole ribonucleotide (AIR) and CO(2) to 4-carboxy-5-aminoimidazole ribonucleotide (CAIR). Does not accept N5-carboxyaminoimidazole ribonucleotide (N5-CAIR) as a substrate. From Treponema denticola (strain ATCC 35405 / DSM 14222 / CIP 103919 / JCM 8153 / KCTC 15104).
   5696..5713    +  CDS            9xHis (fragment): 9xHis affinity tag
   5723..5772    +  CDS            SET1 (fragment): solubility-enhancement tag derived from T7 phage gene 10B
   5780..5827    +  terminator     T7 terminator: transcription terminator for bacteriophage T7 RNA polymerase
>Addgene plasmid #72466 | pJK636 | depositor full sequence | sequence record 133767 | pJK636 sequence 5852 bps
TGGCGAATGGG
[124 nt withheld, positions 12-135]
C
[91 nt withheld, positions 137-227]
A
[49 nt withheld, positions 229-277]
CCTTTGACGTTGGAGTCCACGTTCTTT
[37 nt withheld, positions 305-341]
ACCCTATCTCGGTCTATTCTTTTGATTTATAAGGGATTTTGCCGATTTCGGCCTATTGGTTAAAAAATGA
GCTGATTTAACAAAAATTTAACGCGAATTTTAACAAAATATTAACGTTTACAATTTCAGGTGGCACTTTT
CGGGGAAATGTGCGCGGAACCCCTATTTGTTTATTTTTCTAAATACATTCAAATATGTATCCGCTCATGA
ATTAATTCTTAGAAAAACTCATCGAGCATCAAATGAAACTGCAATTTATTCATATCAGGATTATCAATAC
CATATTTTTGAAAAAGCCGTTTCTGTAATGAAGGAGAAAACTCACCGAGGCAGTTCCATAGGATGGCAAG
ATCCTGGTATCGGTCTGCGATTCCGACTCGTCCAACATCAATACAACCTATTAATTTCCCCTCGTCAAAA
ATAAGGTTATCAAGTGAGAAATCACCATGAGTGACGACTGAATCCGGTGAGAATGGCAAAAGTTTATGCA
TTTCTTTCCAGACTTGTTCAACAGGCCAGCCATTACGCTCGTCATCAAAATCACTCGCATCAACCAAACC
GTTATTCATTCGTGATTGCGCCTGAGCGAGACGAAATACGCGATCGCTGTTAAAAGGACAATTACAAACA
GGAATCGAATGCAACCGGCGCAGGAACACTGCCAGCGCATCAACAATATTTTCACCTGAATCAGGATATT
CTTCTAATACCTGGAATGCTGTTTTCCCGGGGATCGCAGTGGTGAGTAACCATGCATCATCAGGAGTACG
GATAAAATGCTTGATGGTCGGAAGAGGCATAAATTCCGTCAGCCAGTTTAGTCTGACCATCTCATCTGTA
ACATCATTGGCAACGCTACCTTTGCCATGTTTCAGAAACAACTCTGGCGCATCGGGCTTCCCATACAATC
GATAGATTGTCGCACCTGATTGCCCGACATTATCGCGAGCCCATTTATACCCATATAAATCAGCATCCAT
GTTGGAATTTAATCGCGGCCTAGAGCAAGACGTTTCCCGTTGAATATGGCTCATAACACCCCTTGTATTA
CTGTTTATGTAAGCAGACAGTTTTATTGTTCATGACCAAAATCCCTTAACGTGAGTTTTCGTTCCACTGA
GCGTCAGACCCCGTAGAAAAGATCAAAGGATCTTCTTGAGATCCTTTTTTTCTGCGCGTAATCTGCTGCT
TGCAAACAAAAAAACCACCGCTACCAGCGGTGGTTTGTTTGCCGGATCAAGAGCTACCAACTCTTTTTCC
GAAGGTAACTGGCTTCAGCAGAGCGCAGATACCAAATACTGTCCTTCTAGTGTAGCCGTAGTTAGGCCAC
CACTTCAAGAACTCTGTAGCACCGCCTACATACCTCGCTCTGCTAATCCTGTTACCAGTGGCTGCTGCCA
GTGGCGATAAGTCGTGTCTTACCGGGTTGGACTCAAGACGATAGTTACCGGATAAGGCGCAGCGGTCGGG
CTGAACGGGGGGTTCGTGCACACAGCCCAGCTTGGAGCGAACGACCTACACCGAACTGAGATACCTACAG
CGTGAGCTATGAGAAAGCGCCACGCTTCCCGAAGGGAGAAAGGCGGACAGGTATCCGGTAAGCGGCAGGG
TCGGAACAGGAGAGCGCACGAGGGAGCTTCCAGGGGGAAACGCCTGGTATCTTTATAGTCCTGTCGGGTT
TCGCCACCTCTGACTTGAGCGTCGATTTTTGTGATGCTCGTCAGGGGGGCGGAGCCTATGGAAAAACGCC
AGCAACGCGGCCTTTTTACGGTTCCTGGCCTTTTGCTGGCCTTTTGCTCACATGTTCTTTCCTGCGTTAT
CCCCTGATTCTGTGGATAACCGTATTACCGCCTTTGAGTGAGCTGATACCGCTCGCCGCAGCCGAACGAC
CGAGCGCAGCGAGTCAGTGAGCGAGGAAGCGGAAGAGCGCCTGATGCGGTATTTTCTCCTTACGCATCTG
TGCGGTATTTCACACCGCATATATGGTGCACTCTCAGTACAATCTGCTCTGATGCCGCATAGTTAAGCCA
GTATACACTCCGCTATCGCTACGTGACTGGGTCATGGCTGCGCCCCGACACCCGCCAACACCCGCTGACG
CGCCCTGACGGGCTTGTCTGCTCCCGGCATCCGCTTACAGACAAGCTGTGACCGTCTCCGGGAGCTGCAT
GTGTCAGAGGTTTTCACCGTCATCACCGAAACGCGCGAGGCAGCTGCGGTAAAGCTCATCAGCGTGGTCG
TGAAGCGATTCACAGATGTCTGCCTGTTCATCCGCGTCCAGCTCGTTGAGTTTCTCCAGAAGCGTTAATG
TCTGGCTTCTGATAAAGCGGGCCATGTTAAGGGCGGTTTTTTCCTGTTTGGTCACTGATGCCTCCGTGTA
AGGGGGATTTCTGTTCATGGGGGTAATGATACCGATGAAACGAGAGAGGATGCTCACGATACGGGTTACT
GATGATGAACATGCCCGGTTACTGGAACGTTGTGAGGGTAAACAACTGGCGGTATGGATGCGGCGGGACC
AGAGAAAAATCACTCAGGGTCAATGCCAGCGCTTCGTTAATACAGATGTAGGTGTTCCACAGGGTAGCCA
GCAGCATCCTGCGATGCAGATCCGGAACATAATGGTGCAGGGCGCTGACTTCCGCGTTTCCAGACTTTAC
GAAACACGGAAACCGAAGACCATTCATGTTGTTGCTCAGGTCGCAGACGTTTTGCAGCAGCAGTCGCTTC
ACGTTCGCTCGCGTATCGGTGATTCATTCTGCTAACCAGTAAGGCAACCCCGCCAGCCTAGCCGGGTCCT
CAACGACAGGAGCACGATCATGCGCACCCGTGGGGCCGCCATGCCGGCGATAATGGCCTGCTTCTCGCCG
AAACGTTTGGTGGCGGGACCAGTGACGAAGGCTTGAGCGAGGGCGTGCAAGATTCCGAATACCGCAAGCG
ACAGGCCGATCATCGTCGCGCTCCAGCGAAAGCGGTCCTCGCCGAAAATGACCCAGAGCGCTGCCGGCAC
CTGTCCTACGAGTTGCATGATAAAGAAGACAGTCATAAGTGCGGCGACGATAGTCATGCCCCGCGCCCAC
CGGAAGGAGCTGACTGGGTTGAAGGCTCTCAAGGGCATCGGTCGAGATCCCGGTGCCTAATGAGTGAGCT
AACTTACATTAATTGCGTTGCGCTCACTGCCCGCTTTCCAGTCGGGAAACCTGTCGTGCCAGCTGCATTA
ATGAATCGGCCAACGCGCGGGGAGAGGCGGTTTGCGTATTGGGCGCCAGGGTGGTTTTTCTTTTCACCAG
TGAGACGGGCAACAGCTGATTGCCCTTCACCGCCTGGCCCTGAGAGAGTTGCAGCAAGCGGTCCACGCTG
GTTTGCCCCAGCAGGCGAAAATCCTGTTTGATGGTGGTTAACGGCGGGATATAACATGAGCTGTCTTCGG
TATCGTCGTATCCCACTACCGAGATATCCGCACCAACGCGCAGCCCGGACTCGGTAATGGCGCGCATTGC
GCCCAGCGCCATCTGATCGTTGGCAACCAGCATCGCAGTGGGAACGATGCCCTCATTCAGCATTTGCATG
GTTTGTTGAAAACCGGACATGGCACTCCAGTCGCCTTCCCGTTCCGCTATCGGCTGAATTTGATTGCGAG
TGAGATATTTATGCCAGCCAGCCAGACGCAGACGCGCCGAGACAGAACTTAATGGGCCCGCTAACAGCGC
GATTTGCTGGTGACCCAATGCGACCAGATGCTCCACGCCCAGTCGCGTACCGTCTTCATGGGAGAAAATA
ATACTGTTGATGGGTGTCTGGTCAGAGACATCAAGAAATAACGCCGGAACATTAGTGCAGGCAGCTTCCA
CAGCAATGGCATCCTGGTCATCCAGCGGATAGTTAATGATCAGCCCACTGACGCGTTGCGCGAGAAGATT
GTGCACCGCCGCTTTACAGGCTTCGACGCCGCTTCGTTCTACCATCGACACCACCACGCTGGCACCCAGT
TGATCGGCGCGAGATTTAATCGCCGCGACAATTTGCGACGGCGCGTGCAGGGCCAGACTGGAGGTGGCAA
CGCCAATCAGCAACGACTGTTTGCCCGCCAGTTGTTGTGCCACGCGGTTGGGAATGTAATTCAGCTCCGC
CATCGCCGCTTCCACTTTTTCCCGCGTTTTCGCAGAAACGTGGCTGGCCTGGTTCACCACGCGGGAAACG
GTCTGATAAGAGACACCGGCATACTCTGCGACATCGTATAACGTTACTGGTTTCACATTCACCACCCTGA
ATTGACTCTCTTCCGGGCGCTATCATGCCATACCGCGAAAGGTTTTGCGCCATTCGATGGTGTCCGGGAT
CTCGACGCTCTCCCTTATGCGACTCCTGCATTAGGAAGCAGCCCAGTAGTAGGTTGAGGCCGTTGAGCAC
CGCCGCCGCAAGGAATGGTGCATGCAAGGAGATGGCGCCCAACAGTCCCCCGGCCACGGGGCCTGCCACC
ATACCCACGCCGAAACAAGCGCTCATGAGCCCGAAGTGGCGAGCCCGATCTTCCCCATCGGTGATGTCGG
CGATATAGGCGCCAGCAACCGCACCTGTGGCGCCGGTGATGCCGGCCACGATGCGTCCGGCGTAGAGGAT
CGAGATCTCGATCCCGCGAAATTAATACGACTCACTATAGGGGAATTGTGAGCGGATAACAATTCCCCTC
TAGAAATAATTTTGTTTAACTTTAAGAAGGAGATATACCATGGCACACCATCATCACCATCATTCAAGCG
GCGTGGATCTGGGCACCGAAAATCTGTACTTTCAGTCTCATATGCGTCCGCTGGTGATTATCCTTATGGG
CAGCAGTTCAGATATGGGTCACGCCGAGAAAATTGCGTCTGAATTGAAAACTTTTGGTATTGAGTATGCC
ATTCGCATCGGCTCCGCGCATAAAACAGCGGAGCATGTAGTGTCTATGCTGAAAGAATATGAAGCTTTGG
ACCGTCCTAAACTGTACATCACGATCGCTGGGCGTAGTAACGCTTTATCAGGCTTTGTTGATGGCTTCGT
CAAAGGTGCAACCATTGCCTGCCCACCGCCAAGCGATAGCTTCGCCGGCGCCGACATTTATTCTTCGTTA
CGGATGCCGAGCGGGATTAGTCCGGCACTGGTTCTTGAACCGAAAAATGCGGCACTCCTGGCGGCTCGTA
TTTTTTCACTGTACGATAAAGAAATCGCAGATTCGGTCAAATCCTATATGGAATCCAATGCGCAGAAAAT
TATCGAAGACGATTCGAAACTGAAACGCTGAATTCAGCGTTTCAGTTTCTTGTCGACGGAGCTCGAATTC
GAGCTCCGTCGACAAGCTTGCGGCCGCACTCGAGCACCACCACCACCACCACTGAGATCCGGCTGCTAAC
AAAGCCCGAAAGGAAGCTGAGTTGGCTGCTGCCACCGCTGAGCAATAACTAGCATAACCCCTTGGGGCCT
CTAAACGGGTCTTGAGGGGTTTTTTGCTGAAAGGAGGAACTATATCCGGAT
