>Addgene plasmid #72466 | pJK636 | addgene partial sequence | sequence record 136193 | T7 5'-TAATACGACTCACTATAGGG-3'
AATAATTTTGTTTAACTTTAAGAAGGAGATATACCATGGCACACCATCATCACCATCATTCAAGCGGCGT
GGATCTGGGCACCGAAAATCTGTACTTTCAGTCTCATATGCGTCCGCTGGTGATTATCCTTATGGGCAGC
AGTTCAGATATGGGTCACGCCGAGAAAATTGCGTCTGAATTGAAAACTTTTGGTATTGAGTATGCCATTC
GCATCGGCTCCGCGCATAAAACAGCGGAGCATGTAGTGTCTATGCTGAAAGAATATGAAGCTTTGGACCG
TCCTAAACTGTACATCACGATCGCTGGGCGTAGTAACGCTTTATCAGGCTTTGTTGATGGCTTCGTCAAA
GGTGCAACCATTGCCTGCCCACCGCCAAGCGATAGCTTCGCCGGCGCCGACATTTATTCTTCGTTACGGA
TGCCGAGCGGGATTAGTCCGGCACTGGTTCTTGAACCGAAAAATGCGGCACTCCTGGCGGCTCGTATTTT
TTCACTGTACGATAAAGAAATCGCAGATTCGGTCAAATCCTATATGGAATCCAATGCGCAGAAAATTATC
GAAGACGATTCGAAACTGAAACGCTGAATTCAGCGTTTCAGTT
