>Addgene plasmid #72466 | pJK636 | addgene partial sequence | sequence record 136730 | T7term 5'-GCTAGTTATTGCTCAGCGG-3'
GCAGCCGGATCTCAGTGGTGGTGGTGGTGGTGCTCGAGTGCGGCCGCAAGCTTGTCGACGGAGCTCGAAT
TCGAGCTCCGTCGACAAGAAACTGAAACGCTGAATTCAGCGTTTCAGTTTCGAATCGTCTTCGATAATTT
TCTGCGCATTGGATTCCATATAGGATTTGACCGAATCTGCGATTTCTTTATCGTACAGTGAAAAAATACG
AGCCGCCAGGAGTGCCGCATTTTTCGGTTCAAGAACCAGTGCCGGACTAATCCCGCTCGGCATCCGTAAC
GAAGAATAAATGTCGGCGCCGGCGAAGCTATCGCTTGGCGGTGGGCAGGCAATGGTTGCACCTTTGACGA
AGCCATCAACAAAGCCTGATAAAGCGTTACTACGCCCAGCGATCGTGATGTACAGTTTAGGACGGTCCAA
AGCTTCATATTCTTTCAGCATAGACACTACATGCTCCGCTGTTTTATGCGCGGAGCCGATGCGAATGGCA
TACTCAATACCAAAAG
